Addgene plasmid #38852: MAT1A
Purpose: Bacterial expression for structure determination; may not be full ORF
Depositing lab: Nicola Burgess-Brown. Depositing organization: University of Oxford.
Backbone
  Vector backbone: pNIC28-Bsa4
  Backbone manufacturer: SGC
  Vector type: Bacterial Expression
Growth in bacteria
  Bacterial resistance: Kanamycin, 50 μg/mL
  Growth temperature: 37°C
  Growth strain: Mach1
  Copy number: Low Copy
Gene/Insert
  Gene/Insert name: MAT1A (alt names: methionine adenosyltransferase I, alpha; PDB:2OBV)
  Species: H. sapiens (human)
  Insert size (bp): 1237
  Entrez Gene: Mat1a (a.k.a. AI046368, AdoMet, Ams, MAT, MATA1, SAMS, SAMS1)
  Tag / fusion protein: His Tev (N terminal on insert)
  Cloning method: Ligation Independent Cloning
  Sequencing primers: 5′ T7; 3′ T7-term
Terms and licenses: Academic/Nonprofit Terms; Industry Terms: Not Available to Industry
How to cite: MAT1A was a gift from Nicola Burgess-Brown (Addgene plasmid # 38852 ; http://n2t.net/addgene:38852 ; RRID:Addgene_38852)
