[The description below was written by a language model from this plasmid's Addgene catalogue record.]
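Description:
MAT1A is a bacterial expression plasmid built on the pNIC28-Bsa4 backbone from the Structural Genomics Consortium, carrying a human MAT1A insert of about 1.2 kb that encodes methionine adenosyltransferase I, alpha, the enzyme that synthesises S-adenosylmethionine from methionine and ATP. The plasmid is selected with kanamycin, is recorded as low copy, and is propagated in a standard E. coli cloning strain. The insert was introduced by ligation-independent cloning. The record does not name the promoter or the origin of replication, but the listed sequencing primers (T7 forward and T7 terminator) indicate that the coding region sits between T7 promoter and terminator elements, an arrangement that normally requires an expression host supplying T7 RNA polymerase.

The protein is made with an N-terminal histidine tag followed by a TEV protease recognition site. The tag allows capture by immobilised metal affinity chromatography, and TEV cleavage then removes it to leave a near-native protein. The stated purpose is bacterial production of protein for structure determination, and the record cautions that the insert may not be the full open reading frame; constructs of this type are often trimmed to a domain boundary that favours soluble expression and crystallisation. An associated Protein Data Bank entry is listed among the insert's alternative names, which suggests the construct is linked to a solved MAT1A structure. One inconsistency is that the species is given as human while the linked gene entry uses mouse-style nomenclature and aliases, so the gene cross-reference should be treated with caution. No feature table was provided, so exact construct boundaries cannot be confirmed here.
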