>Addgene plasmid #38852 | MAT1A | depositor partial sequence | sequence record 48910 | MAT1A sequence 1237 bps
ATGCACCATCATCATCATCATTCTTCTGGTGTAGATCTGGGTACCGAGAACCTGTACTTCCAATCCATGG
GAGTCTTCATGTTCACATCGGAGTCTGTGGGAGAGGGACACCCGGATAAGATCTGTGACCAGATCAGTGA
TGCAGTGCTGGATGCCCATCTCAAGCAAGACCCCAATGCCAAGGTGGCCTGTGAGACAGTGTGCAAGACC
GGCATGGTGCTGCTGTGTGGTGAGATCACCTCAATGGCCATGGTGGACTACCAGCGGGTGGTGAGGGACA
CCATCAAGCACATCGGCTACGATGACTCAGCCAAGGGCTTTGACTTCAAGACTTGCAACGTGCTGGTGGC
TTTGGAGCAGCAATCCCCAGATATTGCCCAGTGCGTCCATCTGGACAGAAATGAGGAGGATGTGGGGGCA
GGAGATCAGGGTTTGATGTTCGGCTATGCCACCGACGAGACAGAGGAGTGCATGCCCCTCACCATCATCC
TTGCTCACAAGCTCAACGCCCGGATGGCAGACCTCAGGCGCTCCGGCCTCCTCCCCTGGCTGCGGCCTGA
CTCTAAGACTCAGGTGACAGTTCAGTACATGCAGGACAATGGCGCAGTCATCCCTGTGCGCATCCACACC
ATCGTCATCTCTGTGCAGCACAACGAAGACATCACGCTGGAGGAGATGCGCAGGGCCCTGAAGGAGCAAG
TCATCAGGGCCGTGGTGCCGGCCAAGTACCTGGACGAAGACACCGTCTACCACCTGCAGCCCAGTGGGCG
GTTTGTCATCGGAGGTCCCCAGGGGGATGCGGGTGTCACTGGCCGTAAGATTATTGTGGACACCTATGGC
GGCTGGGGGGCTCATGGTGGTGGGGCCTTCTCTGGGAAGGACTACACCAAGGTGGACCGCTCAGCCGCTT
ATGCTGCCCGCTGGGTGGCCAAGTCTCTGGTGAAAGCAGGGCTCTGCCGGAGAGTGCTTGTCCAGGTTTC
CTATGCCATTGGTGTGGCCGAGCCGCTGTCCATTTCCATCTTCACCTACGGAACCTCTCAGAAGACAGAG
CGAGAGCTGCTGGATGTGGTGCATAAGAACTTCGACCTCCGGCCGGGCGTCATTGTCAGGGATTTGGACT
TGAAGAAGCCCATCTACCAGAAGACAGCATGCTACGGCCATTTCGGAAGAAGCGAGTTCCCATGGGAGGT
TCCCAGGAAGCTTGTATTTTAGCAGTAAAGGTGGATACGGATCCGAA
