>Addgene plasmid #38852 | MAT1A | addgene partial sequence | sequence record 50372 | T7 5'-TAATACGACTCACTATAGGG-3'
TAAGAAGGAGATATACATATGCACCATCATCATCATCATTCTTCTGGTGTAGATCTGGGTACCGAGAACC
TGTACTTCCAATCCATGGGAGTCTTCATGTTCACATCGGAGTCTGTGGGAGAGGGACACCCGGATAAGAT
CTGTGACCAGATCAGTGATGCAGTGCTGGATGCCCATCTCAAGCAAGACCCCAATGCCAAGGTGGCCTGT
GAGACAGTGTGCAAGACCGGCATGGTGCTGCTGTGTGGTGAGATCACCTCAATGGCCATGGTGGACTACC
AGCGGGTGGTGAGGGACACCATCAAGCACATCGGCTACGATGACTCAGCCAAGGGCTTTGACTTCAAGAC
TTGCAACGTGCTGGTGGCTTTGGAGCAGCAATCCCCAGATATTGCCCAGTGCGTCCATCTGGACAGAAAT
GAGGAGGATGTGGGGGCAGGAGATCAGGGTTTGATGTTCGGCTATGCCACCGACGAGACAGAGGAGTGCA
TGCCCCTCACCATCATCCTTGCTCACAAGCTCAACGCCCGGATGGCAGACCTCAGGCGCTCCGGCCTCCT
CCCCTGGCTGCGGCCTGACTCTAAGACTCAGGTGACAGTTCAGTACATGCAGGACAATGGCGCAGTCATC
CCTGTGCGCATCCACACCATCGTCATCTCTGTGCAGCACAACGAAGACATCACGCTGGAGGAGATGCGCA
GGGCCCTGAAGGAGCAAGTCATCAGGGCCGTGGTGCCGGCCAAGTACCTGGACGAAGACACCGTCTACCA
CCTGCAGCCCAGTGGGCGGTTTGTCATCGGAGGTCCCCAGGGGGATGCGGGTGTCACTGGCCGTAAGATT
ATTGTGGACACCTATGGCGGCTGGGGGGCTCATGGTGGTGGGGCCTTCTCTGGGAA
