>Addgene plasmid #38852 | MAT1A | addgene partial sequence | sequence record 50373 | T7_term
CTTTGGGCTTGTTAGCAGCCGGATCTCAGTGGTGGTGGTGGTGGTGCTCGAGTGCGGCCGCAAGCTTGTC
GACGGAGCTCGAATTCGGATCCGTATCCACCTTTACTGCTAAAATACAAGCTTCCTGGGAACCTCCCATG
GGAACTCGCTTCTTCCGAAATGGCCGTAGCATGCTGTCTTCTGGTAGATGGGCTTCTTCAAGTCCAAATC
CCTGACAATGACGCCCGGCCGGAGGTCGAAGTTCTTATGCACCACATCCAGCAGCTCTCGCTCTGTCTTC
TGAGAGGTTCCGTAGGTGAAGATGGAAATGGACAGCGGCTCGGCCACACCAATGGCATAGGAAACCTGGA
CAAGCACTCTCCGGCAGAGCCCTGCTTTCACCAGAGACTTGGCCACCCAGCGGGCAGCATAAGCGGCTGA
GCGGTCCACCTTGGTGTAGTCCTTCCCAGAGAAGGCCCCACCACCATGAGCCCCCCAGCCGCCATAGGTG
TCCACAATAATCTTACGGCCAGTGACACCCGCATCCCCCTGGGGACCTCCGATGACAAACCGCCCACTGG
GCTGCAGGTGGTAGACGGTGTCTTCGTCCAGGTACTTGGCCGGCACCACGGCCCTGATGACTTGCTCCTT
CAGGGCCCTGCGCATCTCCTCCAGCGTGATGTCTTCGTTGTGCTGCACAGAGATGACGATGGTGTGGATG
CGCACAGGGATGACTGCGCCATTGTCCTGCATGTACTGAACTGTCACCTGAGTCTTAGAGTCAGGCCGCA
GCCAGGGGAGGAGGCCGGAGCGCCTGAGGTCTGCCATCCGGGCGTTGAGCTTGTGAGCAAGGA
